>Addgene plasmid #237940 | TRBV15 | addgene full sequence | sequence record 475819 | Addgene NGS Result
CTGAGAGACTCTAAATCCAGTGACAAGTCTGTCTGCCTATTCACCGATTTTGATTCTCAAACAAATGTGT
CACAAAGTAAGGATTCTGACGTCTATATCACAGACAAAACTGTGCTAGACATGAGGTCTATGGACTTCAA
GAGCAACAGTGCTGTGGCCTGGAGCAACAAATCTGACTTTGCATGTGCAAACGCCTTCAACAACAGCATT
ATTCCAGAAGATACCTTCTTCCCCAGCCCAGAAAGTTCCTGTGATGTCAAGCTGGTCGAGAAATCTTTTG
AAACAGATACGAACCTAAACTTTCAAAACCTGTCAGTGATTGGGTTCCGAATCCTCCTCCTGAAAGTGGC
CGGGTTTAATCTGCTCATGACGCTGCGGCTGTGGTCCAGCTGAGGAATTCATCAGAAGAGCCTCGAGGCG
GCCGCATGTGAGTCTCCCTATAGTGAGTCGTATTAATTTCGCGGGCGGAACCCCTATTTGTTTATTTTTC
TAAATACATTCAAATATGTATCCGCTCATGAGTAGCACCAGGCGTTTAAGGGCACCAATAACTGCCTTAA
AAAAATTACGCCCCGCCCTGCCACTCATCGCAGTACTGTTGTAATTCATTAAGCATTCTGCCGACATGGA
AGCCATCACAAACGGCATGATGAACCTGAATCGCCAGCGGCATCAGCACCTTGTCGCCTTGCGTATAATA
TTTGCCCATGGTGAAAACGGGGGCGAAGAAGTTGTCCATATTGGCCACGTTTAAATCAAAACTGGTGAAA
CTCACCCAGGGATTGGCTGAGACAAAAAACATATTCTCAATAAACCCTTTAGGGAAATAGGCCAGGTTTT
CACCGTAACACGCCACATCTTGCGAATATATGTGTAGAAACTGCCGGAAATCGTCGTGGTATTCACTCCA
GAGCGATGAAAACGTTTCAGTTTGCTCATGGAAAACGGTGTAACAAGGGTGAACACTATCCCATATCACC
AGCTCACCGTCTTTCATTGCCATACGAAATTCCGGATGAGCATTCATCAGGCGGGCAAGAATGTGAATAA
AGGCCGGATAAAACTTGTGCTTATTTTTCTTTACGGTCTTTAAAAAGGCCGTAATATCCAGCTGAACGGT
CTGGTTATAGGTACATTGAGCAACTGACTGAAATGCCTCAAAATGTTCTTTACGATGCCATTGGGATATA
TCAACGGTGGTATATCCAGTGATTTTTTTCTCCATTTTAGCTTCCTTAGCTCCTGAAAATCTCGATAACT
CAAAAAATACGCCCGGTAGTGATCTTATTTCATTATGGTGAAAGTTGGAACCTCTTACGTGCCGATCAAA
GTCTCATTTTCGCCAAAAGTTGTCATGACCAAAATCCCTTAACGTGAGTTTTCGTTCCACTGAGCGTCAG
ACCCCGTAGAAAAGATCAAAGGATCTTCTTGAGATCCTTTTTTTCTGCGCGTAATCTGCTGCTTGCAAAC
AAAAAAACCACCGCTACCAGCGGTGGTTTGTTTGCCGGATCAAGAGCTACCAACTCTTTTTCCGAAGGTA
ACTGGCTTCAGCAGAGCGCAGATACCAAATACTGTTCTTCTAGTGTAGCCGTAGTTAGGCCACCACTTCA
AGAACTCTGTAGCACCGCCTACATACCTCGCTCTGCTAATCCTGTTACCAGTGGCTGCTGCCAGTGGCGA
TAAGTCGTGTCTTACCGGGTTGGACTCAAGACGATAGTTACCGGATAAGGCGCAGCGGTCGGGCTGAACG
GGGGGTTCGTGCACACAGCCCAGCTTGGAGCGAACGACCTACACCGAACTGAGATACCTACAGCGTGAGC
TATGAGAAAGCGCCACGCTTCCCGAAGGGAGAAAGGCGGACAGGTATCCGGTAAGCGGCAGGGTCGGAAC
AGGAGAGCGCACGAGGGAGCTTCCAGGGGGAAACGCCTGGTATCTTTATAGTCCTGTCGGGTTTCGCCAC
CTCTGACTTGAGCGTCGATTTTTGTGATGCTCGTCAGGGGGGCGGAGCCTATGGAAAAACGCCAGCAATG
CGGCCTTTTTACGGTTCCTGGCCTTTTGCTGGCCTTTTGCTCACATGTTCTTTCCTGCGTTATCCCCTGA
TTCTGTGGATAACCGTATTACCGCCTTTGAGTGAGCTGATACCGCTCGCCGCAGCCGAACGACCGAGCGC
AGCGAGTCAGTGAGCGAGGAAGCCGAAAAATCAATAATCAGACAACAAGATGTGCGAACTCGATATTTTA
CACGACTCTCTTTACCAATTCTGCCCCGAATTACACTTAAAACGACTCAACAGCTTAACGTTGGCTTGCC
ACGCATTACTTGACTGTAAAACTCTCACTCTTACCGAACTTGGCCGTAACCTGCCAACCAAAGCGAGAAC
AAAACATAACATCAAACGAATCGACCGATTGTTAGGTAATCGTCACTTGCAGGAAGGTTTAAACGCATTT
AGGTGACACTATAGAAGTGTGTATCGCTCGAGGCTCTTCAGCATCTAGAGCCACCGGCATGAGCCACCAT
GGGTCCTGGGCTTCTCCACTGGATGGCCCTTTGTCTCCTTGGAACAGGTCATGGGGATGCCATGGTCATC
CAGAACCCAAGATACCAGGTTACCCAGTTTGGAAAGCCAGTGACCCTGAGTTGTTCTCAGACTTTGAACC
ATAACGTCATGTACTGGTACCAGCAGAAGTCAAGTCAGGCCCCAAAGCTGCTGTTCCACTACTATGACAA
AGATTTTAACAATGAAGCAGACACCCCTGATAACTTCCAATCCAGGAGGCCGAACACTTCTTTCTGCTTT
CTTGACATCCGCTCACCAGTAGTCTTCGTCACGAGACGTAATGGAGACCATGCGATATCCGTAGGTCTCG
AAACCGTCTCGGGGTGAAGACATAAATCCTGACCCTGCCGTGTACCAG
Features (pLannotate 1.2.2; 7 found; start..end, strand, type, name):
    437..455     -  promoter       T7 promoter: promoter for bacteriophage T7 RNA polymerase
    465..522     +  promoter       AmpR promoter (fragment): bla
    569..1225    -  CDS            cat: CAT_ECOLX - Experimental evidence at protein level: Swiss-Prot protein existence level 1. This enzyme is an effector of chloramphenicol resistance in bacteria. From Escherichia coli. This protein is used as a marker in many commonly used cloning vectors, such as pACYC184.
   1226..1328    -  promoter       cat promoter: promoter of the E. coli cat gene encoding chloramphenicol acetyltransferase
   1429..2017    +  rep_origin     ori: high-copy-number ColE1/pMB1/pBR322/pUC origin of replication
   2447..2465    +  promoter       SP6 promoter: promoter for bacteriophage SP6 RNA polymerase
   2895..390     +  CDS            TRAC (across the origin): TRAC_HUMAN - Also known as TCRA. Experimental evidence at protein level: Swiss-Prot protein existence level 1. Constant region of T cell receptor (TR) alpha chain (PubMed:24600447). Alpha-beta T cell receptors are antigen specific receptors which are essential to the immune response and are present on the cell surface of T lymphocytes. Recognize peptide-major histocompatibility (MH) (pMH) complexes that are displayed by antigen presenting cells (APC), a prerequisite for efficient T cell adaptive immunity against pathogens (PubMed:25493333). Binding of alpha-beta TR to pMH complex initiates TR-
