[The description below was written by a language model from this plasmid's Addgene catalogue record and pLannotate feature annotations shown in this document.]
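Description:
TRBV15 is a small bacterial cloning plasmid (2,918 bp in the sequenced record) built on the pGGA-select backbone and catalogued as a synthetic biology vector. It serves as a modular part donor for assembling human T cell receptor genes rather than as an expression construct. It is propagated in E. coli from a high-copy ColE1/pUC-type origin and selected with chloramphenicol through a cat gene driven by its own cat promoter. A short fragment of the AmpR promoter is also detected, but no ampicillin resistance gene is annotated. SP6 and T7 phage promoters lie on either side of the insert region, as is typical of Golden Gate destination backbones. No mammalian promoter, polyadenylation signal or viral element is annotated, so the plasmid is not designed to express a receptor in cells directly.

The insert, listed as TRBV15-TRAC (human, no mutations), is described as encoding a TRBV15 variable-gene allele together with TRAC, the constant region of the TCR alpha chain. The automated annotation identifies only the TRAC coding sequence, which spans the numbering origin of the circular record. The TRBV15 segment is not called out as a feature, probably because of limits in the annotation database. It presumably sits in the unannotated stretch between the SP6 promoter and TRAC. The catalogue gives the insert as about 400 bp, which is roughly the length of the annotated TRAC feature alone, so that figure may be approximate.

According to the stated purpose, the plasmid supplies pre-cloned germline V and constant-region sequence that can be combined with other fragments to build complete TCRs by cloning. The associated publication concerns scalable TCR synthesis and screening for antigen reactivity. The record lists the cloning method as unknown and does not describe the assembly sites or how the pieces are joined.
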