Addgene plasmid #237940: TRBV15
Purpose: Encodes TRBV15 allele and TRAC to generate TCRs via cloning
Depositing lab: Michael Birnbaum. Depositing organization: Massachusetts Institute of Technology. Publication: Scalable TCR synthesis and screening enable antigen reactivity mapping in vitiligo. Gaglione SA, Mukkamala RS, Krishna C, Smith BE, Wadsworth MH 2nd, Jelinsky SA, Perez CR, Schmidt-Hong L, Katz EL, Gellatly KJ, Ali LR, Shen J, Holec PV, Zhao QH, Chan AO, Xu EJK, Kravarik KM, Guzova JA, Dobson CS, Singh H, Garber M, Dougan M, Dougan SK, Harris JE, Winkler A, Birnbaum ME. Immunity. 2026 Feb 10;59(2):477-493.e9. doi: 10.1016/j.immuni.2026.01.001. Epub 2026 Jan 28. PubMed 41610844.
Backbone
  Vector backbone: pGGA-select
  Backbone manufacturer: Addgene Plasmid #195714
  Backbone size w/o insert (bp): 2518
  Vector type: Synthetic Biology
Growth in bacteria
  Bacterial resistance: Chloramphenicol, 25 μg/mL
  Growth temperature: 37°C
  Growth strain: DH5alpha
  Copy number: High Copy
Gene/Insert
  Gene/Insert name: TRBV15-TRAC
  Species: H. sapiens (human)
  Insert size (bp): 400
  Mutation: None
  Entrez Gene: TRBV15 (a.k.a. TCRBV15S1, TCRBV24S1A3T)
  Cloning method: Unknown
Terms and licenses: Academic/Nonprofit Terms; Industry Terms: Not Available to Industry
Depositor comments: Please visit https://doi.org/10.1101/2025.04.24.649726 for bioRxiv preprint.
How to cite: TRBV15 was a gift from Michael Birnbaum (Addgene plasmid # 237940 ; http://n2t.net/addgene:237940 ; RRID:Addgene_237940)
